Addgene plasmid #30105: HL 4218 (=HL 716 + pHL 1411)
Depositing lab: Han Lim. Depositing organization: University of California, Berkeley. Publication: Disruption of small RNA signaling caused by competition for Hfq. Hussein R, Lim HN. Proc Natl Acad Sci U S A. 2011 Jan 18;108(3):1110-5. doi: 10.1073/pnas.1010082108. Epub 2010 Dec 28. PubMed 21189298.
Backbone
  Vector backbone: ColE (from pZ system) + AmpR
  Backbone manufacturer: Lim Lab (modified from Rolf Lutz and Hermann Bujard, 1997)
  Backbone size w/o insert (bp): 2000
  Vector type: Bacterial Expression, Synthetic Biology
Growth in bacteria
  Bacterial resistance: Ampicillin, 100 μg/mL
  Growth temperature: 37°C
  Growth strain: HL 716
  Copy number: High Copy
Gene/Insert
  Gene/Insert name: pLtetO-1:DsrA, pCon:fhlA:T7noRBS(900bps), pLlacO-1:rpoS::gfp
  Species: E. coli
  Insert size (bp): 3300
  Tag / fusion protein: T7noRBS, GFP (C terminal on backbone)
  Cloning method: Restriction Enzyme; 5′ cloning site AatII (not destroyed); 3′ cloning site ApaI (not destroyed)
  Sequencing primers: 5′ ctcatgagcggatacat atttgaa; 3′ agctgatacc gctcgccgca gccgaacg
Terms and licenses: Academic/Nonprofit Terms; Industry Terms: Not Available to Industry
Depositor comments: Please note that this plasmid may require a unique bacterial strain, so make sure to confirm that you can also obtain the appropriate growth strain. Please contact us or contact our distributors if you have any questions.
How to cite: HL 4218 (=HL 716 + pHL 1411) was a gift from Han Lim (Addgene plasmid # 30105 ; http://n2t.net/addgene:30105 ; RRID:Addgene_30105)
