[The description below was written by a language model from this plasmid's Addgene catalogue record.]
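Description:
HL 4218 is the deposited form of plasmid pHL 1411 carried in the E. coli host strain HL 716. It is a bacterial expression and synthetic-biology construct. The backbone is a roughly 2 kb modified pZ-system vector that combines a ColE-type origin of replication, giving high copy number, with an ampicillin resistance marker for selection. The record notes that the plasmid may depend on its specific host strain, but it does not describe that strain's genotype. A likely reason is that the regulated promoters on the plasmid are normally controlled by repressors supplied by the host.

The approximately 3.3 kb insert, cloned between AatII and ApaI sites that both remain intact, holds three expression modules built from E. coli sequences. The first places the small regulatory RNA DsrA under PLtetO-1, a Tet-repressor-controlled promoter. The second uses a promoter named pCon, presumably constitutive, to express an fhlA sequence fused to a roughly 900 bp T7-derived segment lacking a ribosome binding site. This appears to supply an sRNA target transcript rather than a translated reporter, although the record does not state this explicitly. The third drives an rpoS::gfp fusion from PLlacO-1, a Lac-repressor-controlled promoter, with GFP at the C-terminal end as the fluorescent readout.

DsrA is an Hfq-dependent sRNA known to act on both rpoS and fhlA mRNAs. The arrangement therefore allows independent tuning of the sRNA and its reporter target while a second target RNA is co-expressed. This fits the associated study of how competition for Hfq disrupts small RNA signalling. No feature table was provided, so exact element positions, terminators and junctions cannot be described.
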