>Addgene plasmid #30105 | HL 4218 (=HL 716 + pHL 1411) | addgene partial sequence | sequence record 35342 | 30105 with GFP-R
CCTTTACGCATGCTATCATGAACTTTCAGCGTATTCTGACTCATAAGGTGGCTCCTACCCGTGATCCCTT
GACGGAACATTCAAGCAAAAGCCTGGTTCCGCCGATTTATCGCTGCGGCAAATAACGCAGCGGGTTTACG
GATTTCCCCTTGTAACGAATTTCAAAATGCAAGCGTGTTGAACTGGTTCCGGTGTCGACAGTATCTTGTT
ATCCGCTCACAATGTCAATGTTATCCGCTCACATTTATGACGTCAGGTGGCACTTTTCGGGGAAATGTGC
GCGGAACCCCTATTTGTTTATTTTTCTAAATACATTCAAATATGTATCCGCTCATGAGACAATAACCCTG
ATAAATGCTTCAATAATATTGAAAAAGGAAGAGTATGAGTATTCAACATTTCCGTGTCGCCCTTATTCCC
TTTTTTGCGGCATTTTGCCTTCCTGTTTTTGCTCACCCAGAAACGCTGGTGAAAGTAAAAGATGCTGAAG
ATCAGTTGGGTGCACGAGTGGGTTACATCGAACTGGATCTCAACAGCGGTAAGATCCTTGAGAGTTTTCG
CCCCGAAGAACGTTTTCCAATGATGAGCACTTTTAAAGTTCTGCTATGTGGCGCGGTATTATCCCGTATT
GACGCCGGGCAAGAGCAACTCGGTCGCCGCATACACTATTCTCAGAATGACTTGGTTGAGTACTCACCAG
TCACAGAAAAGCATCTTACGGATGGCATGACAGTAAGAGAATTATGCAGTGCTGCCATAACCATGAGTGA
TAACACTGCGGCCAACTTACTTCTGACAACGATCGGAGGACCGAAGGAGCTAACCGCTTTTTTGCACAAC
ATGGGGGATCATGTAACTCGCCTTGATCGTTGGG
