>Addgene plasmid #30105 | HL 4218 (=HL 716 + pHL 1411) | depositor partial sequence | sequence record 36895 | vector backbone, ColE (from pZ system) + AmpR
CCCGGGGGATCCCATGGTACGCGTGCTAGAGGCATCAAATAAAACGAAAGGCTCAGTCGAAAGACTGGGC
CTTTCGTTTTATCTGTTGTTTGTCGGTGAACGCTCTCCTGAGTAGGACAAATCCGCCGCCCTAGACCTAG
GCGTTCGGCTGCGGCGAGCGGTATCAGCTCACTCAAAGGCGGTAATACGGTTATCCACAGAATCAGGGGA
TAACGCAGGAAAGAACATGTGAGCAAAAGGCCAGCAAAAGGCCAGGAACCGTAAAAAGGCCGCGTTGCTG
GCGTTTTTCCATAGGCTCCGCCCCCCTGACGAGCATCACAAAAATCGACGCTCAAGTCAGAGGTGGCGAA
ACCCGACAGGACTATAAAGATACCAGGCGTTTCCCCCTGGAAGCTCCCTCGTGCGCTCTCCTGTTCCGAC
CCTGCCGCTTACCGGATACCTGTCCGCCTTTCTCCCTTCGGGAAGCGTGGCGCTTTCTCAATGCTCACGC
TGTAGGTATCTCAGTTCGGTGTAGGTCGTTCGCTCCAAGCTGGGCTGTGTGCACGAACCCCCCGTTCAGC
CCGACCGCTGCGCCTTATCCGGTAACTATCGTCTTGAGTCCAACCCGGTAAGACACGACTTATCGCCACT
GGCAGCAGCCACTGGTAACAGGATTAGCAGAGCGAGGTATGTAGGCGGTGCTACAGAGTTCTTGAAGTGG
TGGCCTAACTACGGCTACACTAGAAGGACAGTATTTGGTATCTGCGCTCTGCTGAAGCCAGTTACCTTCG
GAAAAAGAGTTGGTAGCTCTTGATCCGGCAAACAAACCACCGCTGGTAGCGGTGGTTTTTTTGTTTGCAA
GCAGCAGATTACGCGCAGAAAAAAAGGATCTCAAGAAGATCCTTTGATCTTTTCTACGGGGTCTGACGCT
CAGTGGAACGAAAACTCACGTTAAGGGATTTTGGTCATGACTAGTGCTTGGATTCTCACCAATAAAAAAC
GCCCGGCGGCAACCGAGCGTTCTGAACAAATCCAGATGGAGTTCTGAGGTCATTACTGGATCTATCAACA
GGAGTCCAAGCGAGCTCGTAAACTTGGTCTGACAGTTACCAATGCTTAATCAGTGAGGCACCTATCTCAG
CGATCTGTCTATTTCGTTCATCCATAGTTGCCTGACTCCCCGTCGTGTAGATAACTACGATACGGGAGGG
CTTACCATCTGGCCCCAGTGCTGCAATGATACCGCGAGACCCACGCTCACCGGCTCCAGATTTATCAGCA
ATAAACCAGCCAGCCGGAAGGGCCGAGCGCAGAAGTGGTCCTGCAACTTTATCCGCCTCCATCCAGTCTA
TTAATTGTTGCCGGGAAGCTAGAGTAAGTAGTTCGCCAGTTAATAGTTTGCGCAACGTTGTTGCCATTGC
TACAGGCATCGTGGTGTCACGCTCGTCGTTTGGTATGGCTTCATTCAGCTCCGGTTCCCAACGATCAAGG
CGAGTTACATGATCCCCCATGTTGTGCAAAAAAGCGGTTAGCTCCTTCGGTCCTCCGATCGTTGTCAGAA
GTAAGTTGGCCGCAGTGTTATCACTCATGGTTATGGCAGCACTGCATAATTCTCTTACTGTCATGCCATC
CGTAAGATGCTTTTCTGTGACTGGTGAGTACTCAACCAAGTCATTCTGAGAATAGTGTATGCGGCGACCG
AGTTGCTCTTGCCCGGCGTCAATACGGGATAATACCGCGCCACATAGCAGAACTTTAAAAGTGCTCATCA
TTGGAAAACGTTCTTCGGGGCGAAAACTCTCAAGGATCTTACCGCTGTTGAGATCCAGTTCGATGTAACC
CACTCGTGCACCCAACTGATCTTCAGCATCTTTTACTTTCACCAGCGTTTCTGGGTGAGCAAAAACAGGA
AGGCAAAATGCCGCAAAAAAGGGAATAAGGGCGACACGGAAATGTTGAATACTCATACTCTTCCTTTTTC
AATATTATTGAAGCATTTATCAGGGTTATTGTCTCATGAGCGGATACATATTTGAATGTATTTAGAAAAA
TAAACAAATAGGGGTTCCGCGCACATTTCCCCGAAAAGTGCCACCTGACGTC
