>Addgene plasmid #30105 | HL 4218 (=HL 716 + pHL 1411) | depositor partial sequence | sequence record 36896 | dsrA
AACACATCAGATTTCCTGGTGTAACGAATTTTTTAAGTGCTTCTTGCTTAAGCAAGTTTCATCCCGACCC
CCTCAGGGTCGGGATTTTTTTATTGTGCATTCAACGATTCACTTCAGAGACGCT
