>Addgene plasmid #30105 | HL 4218 (=HL 716 + pHL 1411) | depositor partial sequence | sequence record 36897 | fhlA
GCCGAACCGCTTCCGCGTATATGCTAATAAAATTCTAAATCTCCTATAGTTAGTCAATGACCTTTTGCAC
CGCTTTGCGGTGCTTTCCTGGAAGAACAAAATGTCATATACACCGATGAGTGATCTCGGACAACAAGGGT
TGTTCGACATCACTCGGACACTATTGCAGCAGCCCGATCTGGCCTCGCTGTGTGAGA
