>Addgene plasmid #30105 | HL 4218 (=HL 716 + pHL 1411) | depositor partial sequence | sequence record 36898 | rpoS
ACCGGAACCAGTTCAACACGCTTGCATTTTGAAATTCGTTACAAGGGGAAATCCGTAAACCCGCTGCGTT
ATTTGCCGCAGCGATAAATCGGCGGAACCAGGCTTTTGCTTGAATGTTCCGTCAAGGGATCACGGGTAGG
AGCCACCTTATGAGTCAGAATACGCTGAAAGTTCATGATA
