>Addgene plasmid #30105 | HL 4218 (=HL 716 + pHL 1411) | addgene partial sequence | sequence record 37423 | pBR322ori-F 5'-GGGAAACGCCTGGTATCTTT-3'
GAGCGTGATTTTTGTGATGCTCGTCAGGGGGGCGGAGCCTATGGAAAAACGCCAGCAACGCGGCCTTTTT
ACGGTTCCTGGCCTTTTGCTGGCCTTTTGCTCACATGTTCTTTCCTGCGTTATCCCCTGATTCTGTGGAT
AACCGTATTACCGCCTTTGAGTGAGCTGATACCGCTCGCCGCAGCCGAACGCCCTAGGTCTAGGGCGGCG
GATTTGTCCTACTCAGGAGAGCGTTCACCGACAAACAACAGATAAAACGAAAGGCCCAGTCTTTCGACTG
AGCCTTTCGTTTTATTTGATGCCTCTAGCACGCGTACCATGGGCCCTTAAGTACGCACCAGCGCCAGAGG
ACGACGACCGTTAGCCCAATAGCCACCACCAGTAATGCCAGTCCACGGCTTAGGAGGAACTACGCAAGGT
TGGAACATCGGAGAGATGCCAGCCAGCGCACCTGCACGGGTTGCGATAGCCTCAGCGTATTCAGGTGCGA
GTTCGATAGTCTCAGAGTCTTGACCTACTACGCCAGCATTTTGGCGGTGTAAGCTAACCATTCCGGTTGA
CTCAATGAGCATCTCGATGCAGCGTACTCCTACATGAATAGAGTCTTCCTTATGCCACGAAGACCACGCC
TCGCCACCGAGTAGACCCTTAGAGAGCATGTCAGCCTCGACAACTTGCATAAATGCTTTCTTGTAGACGT
GCCCTACGCGCTTGTTGAGTTGTTCCTCAACGTTTTTCTTGAAAGTGCTTAGCTTCAAGGTCACGGGATA
CGACCGAAGCGAGCCTCGTCCTCAATGGCCCGACCGATTGCGCTTGCTACAGCCTGAACGGTTGTATTGT
CAGCACTGGTTAGGCAAGCCAGAGTGGTCTTAATGGTGATGTACGCTACGGCTTC
