>Addgene plasmid #30105 | HL 4218 (=HL 716 + pHL 1411) | addgene partial sequence | sequence record 38356 | GFP-F 5'-GGTCCTTCTTGAGTTTGTAAC-3'
GGAGACTCTCAATAAAGCTAGCTTGGCTGTTTTGGCGGATGAGAGAAGATTTTCAGCCTGATACAGATTA
AATCAGAACGCAGAAGCGGTCTGATAAAACAGAATTTGCCTGGCGGCAGTAGCGCGGTGGTCCCACCTGA
CCCCATGCCGAACTCAGAAGTGAAACGCCGTAGCGCCGATGGTAGTGTGGGGTCTCCCCATGCGAGAGTA
GGGAACTGCCAGGCATCAAATAAAACGAAAGGCTCAGTCGAAAGACTGGGCCTTTCGTTTTATCTGTTGT
TTGTCGGTGAACGCTCTCCTGAGTAGGACAAATCCGCCGGGAGCGGATTTGAACGTTGCGAAGCAACGGC
CCGGAGGGTGGCGGGCAGGACGCCCGCCATAAACTGCCAGGCATCAAATTAAGCAGAAGGCCATCCTGAC
GGATGGCCTTTTTGCGTTTCTACAAACTCTTTTGTTTATTTTTCTAAATACATTCAAATATGTATCCGCT
CAGGATCCTCCCTATCAGTGATAGAGATTGACATCCCTATCAGTGATAGAGATACTCCGGGAACACATCA
GATTTCCTGGTGTAACGAATTTTTTAAGTGCTTCTTGCTTAAGCAAGTTTCATCCCGACCCCCTCAGGGT
CGGGATTTTTTTATTGTGCATTCAACGATTCACTTCAGAGACGCTAAGCTTTAATCGTACAGGGTAGTAC
AAATAAAAAAGGCACGTCAGATGACGTGCCTTTTTTCTTGTGAGCAGTGAATTCTCGAGCACCGTCGTTG
TTGACATTTTTTATGC
